Addgene plasmid #200391: pαH-NiV-F-WT-Foldon
Purpose: Mammalian cell expression of Nipah virus fusion protein
Depositing lab: Priyamvada Acharya. Depositing organization: Duke University. Publication: Structures of Langya Virus Fusion Protein Ectodomain in Pre- and Postfusion Conformation. May AJ, Pothula KR, Janowska K, Acharya P. J Virol. 2023 Jun 29;97(6):e0043323. doi: 10.1128/jvi.00433-23. Epub 2023 Jun 6. PubMed 37278642.
Backbone
  Vector backbone: pαH
  Backbone size w/o insert (bp): 4653
  Vector type: Mammalian Expression
Growth in bacteria
  Bacterial resistance: Ampicillin, 100 μg/mL
  Growth temperature: 37°C
  Growth strain: DH5alpha
  Copy number: High Copy
Gene/Insert
  Gene/Insert name: NiV-F Ectodomain (alt name: Nipah virus)
  Tag / fusion protein: Foldon, HRV3C cleavage site, 8X His tag, 2X Strep-Tag II (C terminal on insert)
Resource information
  A portion of this plasmid was derived from a plasmid made by: A portion of this plasmid was derived from a plasmid made by Jason McLellan
Terms and licenses: Academic/Nonprofit Terms; Industry Terms: Not Available to Industry
How to cite: pαH-NiV-F-WT-Foldon was a gift from Priyamvada Acharya (Addgene plasmid # 200391 ; http://n2t.net/addgene:200391 ; RRID:Addgene_200391)
