[The description below was written by a language model from this plasmid's Addgene catalogue record and pLannotate feature annotations shown in this document.]
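Description:
pαH-NiV-F-WT-Foldon is a mammalian expression plasmid built on the pαH backbone for producing the soluble ectodomain of the Nipah virus fusion (F) glycoprotein. It is maintained in E. coli through a high-copy ColE1/pUC-type origin and selected with ampicillin via the β-lactamase gene and its native promoter. Remnants of a lac promoter/operator region, a CAP binding site and a lacI fragment sit next to the origin; these appear to be carry-over from the cloning vector lineage rather than functional parts of the expression unit.

Expression is driven by a CAG-type arrangement: the human cytomegalovirus immediate early enhancer, the chicken β-actin promoter and a chimeric chicken β-actin/rabbit β-globin intron, which together give strong constitutive transcription in transfected mammalian cells. Transcripts are terminated by a rabbit β-globin polyadenylation signal. The short β-globin-like "CDS" fragments annotated on either side of the insert most likely reflect globin-derived flanking sequence of this cassette rather than fused coding regions.

The insert is annotated as a fragment of Nipah virus F, a class I viral fusion protein, consistent with an ectodomain lacking the membrane anchor; "WT" in the name suggests an unmodified sequence, though the record does not spell this out. According to the catalogue, the C terminus carries a foldon trimerization domain to hold the ectodomain as a trimer, an HRV 3C protease site for tag removal, an 8X His tag and a 2X Strep-Tag II for affinity purification. The automated annotation detected only one Strep-Tag II copy and none of the other tag elements. The construct is suited to secreted protein production for purification and structural study of paramyxovirus fusion proteins.
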