Features (pLannotate 1.2.2; 15 found; start..end, strand, type, name):
      5..384     +  enhancer       CMV enhancer: human cytomegalovirus immediate early enhancer
    386..661     +  promoter       chicken β-actin promoter: No description available
    662..1678    +  intron         chimeric intron: chimera between introns from chicken β-actin and rabbit β-globin
   1676..1753    +  CDS            HBBC_AMMLE (fragment): Experimental evidence at protein level: Swiss-Prot protein existence level 1. Involved in oxygen transport from the lung to the various peripheral tissues. From Ammotragus lervia (Barbary sheep) (Antilope lervia).
   1766..3229    +  CDS            F (fragment): FUS_NIPAV - Experimental evidence at protein level: Swiss-Prot protein existence level 1. Class I viral fusion protein. Under the current model, the protein has at least 3 conformational states: pre-fusion native state, pre-hairpin intermediate state, and post-fusion hairpin state. During viral and plasma cell membrane fusion, the heptad repeat (HR) regions assume a trimer-of-hairpins structure, positioning the fusion peptide in close proximity to the C-terminal region of the ectodomain. The formation of this structure appears to drive apposition and subsequent fusion of viral and plasma cell
   3446..3469    +  CDS            Strep-Tag II: peptide that binds Strep-Tactin®, an engineered form of streptavidin
   3491..3565    +  CDS            HBB (fragment): HBB_PONPY - Experimental evidence at transcript level: Swiss-Prot protein existence level 2. Involved in oxygen transport from the lung to the various peripheral tissues. From Pongo pygmaeus (Bornean orangutan).
   3636..3691    +  polyA_signal   β-globin poly(A) signal: rabbit β-globin polyadenylation signal (Gil and Proudfoot, 1987)
   4076..4092    -  protein_bind   lac operator: The lac repressor binds to the lac operator to inhibit transcription in E. coli. This inhibition can be relieved by adding lactose or isopropyl-β-D-thiogalactopyranoside (IPTG). lac repressor encoded by lacI
   4100..4130    -  promoter       lac promoter: promoter for the E. coli lac operon
   4145..4166    -  protein_bind   CAP binding site: CAP binding activates transcription in the presence of cAMP. E. coli catabolite activator protein
   4182..4283    -  CDS            lacI (fragment): LACI_ECOLI - Experimental evidence at protein level: Swiss-Prot protein existence level 1. Repressor of the lactose operon. Binds allolactose as an inducer. From Escherichia coli (strain K12).
   4466..5054    -  rep_origin     ori: high-copy-number ColE1/pMB1/pBR322/pUC origin of replication
   5225..6085    -  CDS            AmpR: β-lactamase; bla; confers resistance to ampicillin, carbenicillin, and related antibiotics
   6086..6190    -  promoter       AmpR promoter: bla
>Addgene plasmid #200391 | pαH-NiV-F-WT-Foldon | addgene full sequence | sequence record 396577 | Addgene NGS Result
GGTCGACATTGATTATTGACTAGTTATTAATAGTAATCAATTACGGGGTCATTAGTTCATAGCCCATATA
TGGAGTTCCGCGTTACATAACTTACGGTAAATGGCCCGCCTGGCTGACCGCCCAACGACCCCCGCCCATT
GACGTCAATAATGACGTATGTTCCCATAGTAACGCCAATAGGGACTTTCCATTGACGTCAATGGGTGGAG
TATTTACGGTAAACTGCCCACTTGGCAGTACATCAAGTGTATCATATGCCAAGTACGCCCCCTATTGACG
TCAATGACGGTAAATGGCCCGCCTGGCATTATGCCCAGTACATGACCTTATGGGACTTTCCTACTTGGCA
GTACATCTACGTATTAGTCATCGCTATTACCATGGTCGAGGTGAGCCCCACGTTCTGCTTCACTCTCCCC
ATCTCCCCCCCCTCCCCACCCCCAATTTTGTATTTATTTATTTTTTAATTATTTTGTGCAGCGATGGGGG
CGGGGGGGGGGGGGGSGCGCGCCAGGSGGGGGGGGGGGGGGSGAGGGGSGGGGSGGGGSGAGGCGGAGAG
GTGCGGCGGCAGCCAATCAGAGCGGCGCGCTCCGAAAGTTTCCTTTTATGGCGAGGCGGCGGCGGCGGCG
GCCCTATAAAAAGCGAAGCGCGCGGCGGGCGGGAGTCGCTGCGCGCTGCCTTCGCCCCGTGCCCCGCTCC
GCCGCCGCCTCGCGCCGCCCGCCCCGGCTCTGACTGACCGCGTTACTCCCACAGGTGAGCGGGCGGGACG
GCCCTTCTCCTCCGGGCTGTAATTAGCGCTTGGTTTAATGACGGCTTGTTTCTTTTCTGTGGCTGCGTGA
AAGCCTTGAGGGGCTCCGGGAGGGCCCTTTGTGCGGGGGGAGCGGCTCGGGGGGTGCGTGCGTGTGTGTG
TGCGTGGGGAGCGCCGCGTGCGGCTCCGCGCTGCCCGGCGGCTGTGAGCGCTGCGGGCGCGGCGCGGGGC
TTTGTGCGCTCCGCAGTGTGCGCGAGGGGAGCGCGGCCGGGGGCGGTGCCCCGCGGTGCGGGGGGGGCTG
CGAGGGGAACAAAGGCTGCGTGCGGGGTGTGTGCGTGGGGGGGTGAGCAGGGGGTGTGGGCGCGTCGGTC
GGGCTGCAACCCCCCCTGCACCCCCCTCCCCGAGTTGCTGAGCACGGCCCGGCTTCGGGTGCGGGGCTCC
GTACGGGGCGTGGCGCGGGGCTCGCCGTGCCGGGCGGGGGGTGGCGGCAGGTGGGGGTGCCGGGCGGGGC
GGGGCCGCCTCGGGCCGGGGRGGGCTCGGGGGAGGGGCGCGGCGGCCCCCGGAGCGCCGGCGGCTGTCGA
GGCGCGGCGAGCCGCAGCCATTGCCTTTTATGGTAATCGTGCGAGAGGGCGCAGGGACTTCCTTTGTCCC
AAATCTGTGCGGAGCCGAAATCTGGGAGGCGCCGCCGCACCCCCTCTAGCGGGCGCGGGGCGAAGCGGTG
CGGCGCCGGCAGGAAGGAAATGGGCGGGGAGGGCCTTCGTGCGTCGCCGCGCCGCCGTCCCCTTCTCCCT
CTCCAGCCTCGGGGCTGTCCGCGGGGGGACGGCTGCCTTCGGGGGGGACGGGGCAGGGCGGGGTTCGGCT
TCTGGCGTGTGACCGGCGGCTCTAGCGCCTCTGCTAACCATGTTCATGCCTTCTTCTTTTTCCTACAGCT
CCTGGGCAACGTGCTGGTTGTTGTGCTGTCTCATCATTTTGGCAAAGAATTGCGGCCGTCTCAGGCCGAG
TTCGGTACCGCCACCATGGTGGTGATCCTGGACAAGAGGTGCTACTGCAACCTGCTGATCCTGATCCTGA
TGATCAGCGAGTGCAGCGTGGGCATCCTGCACTACGAGAAGCTGAGCAAGATCGGCCTGGTGAAGGGCGT
GACCAGGAAGTACAAGATCAAGAGCAACCCCCTGACCAAGGACATCGTGATCAAGATGATCCCCAACGTG
AGCAACATGAGCCAGTGCACCGGCAGCGTGATGGAGAACTACAAGACCAGGCTGAACGGCATCCTGACCC
CCATCAAGGGCGCCCTGGAGATCTACAAGAACAACACCCACGACCTGGTGGGCGACGTGAGGCTGGCCGG
CGTGATCATGGCCGGCGTGGCCATCGGCATCGCCACCGCCGCCCAGATCACCGCCGGCGTGGCCCTGTAC
GAGGCCATGAAGAACGCCGACAACATCAACAAGCTGAAGAGCAGCATCGAGAGCACCAACGAGGCCGTGG
TGAAGCTGCAGGAGACCGCCGAGAAGACCGTGTACGTGCTGACCGCCCTGCAGGACTACATCAACACCAA
CCTGGTGCCCACCATCGACAAGATCAGCTGCAAGCAGACCGAGCTGAGCCTGGACCTGGCCCTGAGCAAG
TACCTGAGCGACCTGCTGTTCGTGTTCGGCCCCAACCTGCAGGACCCCGTGAGCAACAGCATGACCATCC
AGGCCATCAGCCAGGCCTTCGGCGGCAACTACGAGACCCTGCTGAGGACCCTGGGCTACGCCACCGAGGA
CTTCGACGACCTGCTGGAGAGCGACAGCATCACCGGCCAGATCATCTACGTGGACCTGAGCAGCTACTAC
ATCATCGTGAGGGTGTACTTCCCCATCCTGACCGAGATCCAGCAGGCCTACATCCAGGAGCTGCTGCCCG
TGAGCTTCAACAACGACAACAGCGAGTGGATCAGCATCGTGCCCAACTTCATCCTGGTGAGGAACACCCT
GATCAGCAACATCGAGATCGGCTTCTGCCTGATCACCAAGAGGAGCGTGATCTGCAACCAGGACTACGCC
ACCCCCATGACCAACAACATGAGGGAGTGCCTGACCGGCAGCACCGAGAAGTGCCCCAGGGAGCTGGTGG
TGAGCAGCCACGTGCCCAGGTTCGCCCTGAGCAACGGCGTGCTGTTCGCCAACTGCATCAGCGTGACCTG
CCAGTGCCAGACCACCGGCAGGGCCATCAGCCAGAGCGGCGAGCAGACCCTGCTGATGATCGACAACACC
ACCTGCCCCACCGCCGTGCTGGGCAACGTGATCATCAGCCTGGGCAAGTACCTGGGCAGCGTGAACTACA
ACAGCGAGGGCATCGCCATCGGCCCCCCCGTGTTCACCGACAAGGTGGACATCAGCAGCCAGATCAGCAG
CATGAACCAGAGCCTGCAGCAGAGCAAGGACTACATCAAGGAGGCCCAGAGGCTGCTGGACACCGTGAAC
CCCAGCCTGGGATCCGGATACATCCCCGAGGCCCCCAGAGATGGCCAGGCCTACGTGCGGAAGGACGGCG
AGTGGGTACTGCTGAGCACATTCCTGGGCAGATCCCTGGAGGTGCTGTTCCAGGGCCCAGGCCATCACCA
CCATCACCACCATCATAGCGCCTGGTCCCACCCCCAGTTCGAGAAGGGCGGCGGTAGTGGAGGGGGCGGA
TCTGGCGGCTCAGCTTGGAGCCACCCCCAGTTCGAAAAGTGATAATGACTCGAGCGATAATTCACTCCTC
AGGTGCAGGCTGCCTATCAGAAGGTGGTGGCTGGTGTGGCCAATGCCCTGGCTCACAAATACCACTGAGA
TCTTTTTCCCTCTGCCAAAAATTATGGGGACATCATGAAGCCCCTTGAGCATCTGACTTCTGGCTAATAA
AGGAAATTTATTTTCATTGCAATAGTGTGTTGGAATTTTTTGTGTCTCTCACTCGGAAGGACATATGGGA
GGGCAAATCATTTAAAACATCAGAATGAGTATTTGGTTTAGAGTTTGGCAACATATGCCCATATGCTGGC
TGCCATGAACAAAGGTTGGCTATAAAGAGGTCATCAGTATATGAAACAGCCCCCTGCTGTCCATTCCTTA
TTCCATAGAAAAGCCTTGACTTGAGGTTAGATTTTTTTTATATTTTGTTTTGTGTTATTTTTTTCTTTAA
CATCCCTAAAATTTTCCTTACATGTTTTACTAGCCAGATTTTTCCTCCTCTCCTGACTACTCCCAGTCAT
AGCTGTCCCTCTTCTCTTATGGAGATCCCTCGACCTGCAGCCCAAGCTTGGCGTAATCATGGTCATAGCT
GTTTCCTGTGTGAAATTGTTATCCGCTCACAATTCCACACAACATACGAGCCGGAAGCATAAAGTGTAAA
GCCTGGGGTGCCTAATGAGTGAGCTAACTCACATTAATTGCGTTGCGCTCACTGCCCGCTTTCCAGTCGG
GAAACCTGTCGTGCCAGCGGATCGATCCGCTGCATTAATGAATCGGCCAACGCGCGGGGAGAGGCGGTTT
GCGTATTGGGCGCTCTTCCGCTTCCTCGCTCACTGACTCGCTGCGCTCGGTCGTTCGGCTGCGGCGAGCG
GTATCAGCTCACTCAAAGGCGGTAATACGGTTATCCACAGAATCAGGGGATAACGCAGGAAAGAACATGT
GAGCAAAAGGCCAGCAAAAGGCCAGGAACCGTAAAAAGGCCGCGTTGCTGGCGTTTTTCCATAGGCTCCG
CCCCCCTGACGAGCATCACAAAAATCGACGCTCAAGTCAGAGGTGGCGAAACCCGACAGGACTATAAAGA
TACCAGGCGTTTCCCCCTGGAAGCTCCCTCGTGCGCTCTCCTGTTCCGACCCTGCCGCTTACCGGATACC
TGTCCGCCTTTCTCCCTTCGGGAAGCGTGGCGCTTTCTCATAGCTCACGCTGTAGGTATCTCAGTTCGGT
GTAGGTCGTTCGCTCCAAGCTGGGCTGTGTGCACGAACCCCCCGTTCAGCCCGACCGCTGCGCCTTATCC
GGTAACTATCGTCTTGAGTCCAACCCGGTAAGACACGACTTATCGCCACTGGCAGCAGCCACTGGTAACA
GGATTAGCAGAGCGAGGTATGTAGGCGGTGCTACAGAGTTCTTGAAGTGGTGGCCTAACTACGGCTACAC
TAGAAGAACAGTATTTGGTATCTGCGCTCTGCTGAAGCCAGTTACCTTCGGAAAAAGAGTTGGTAGCTCT
TGATCCGGCAAACAAACCACCGCTGGTAGCGGTGGTTTTTTTGTTTGCAAGCAGCAGATTACGCGCAGAA
AAAAAGGATCTCAAGAAGATCCTTTGATCTTTTCTACGGGGTCTGACGCTCAGTGGAACGAAAACTCACG
TTAAGGGATTTTGGTCATGAGATTATCAAAAAGGATCTTCACCTAGATCCTTTTAAATTAAAAATGAAGT
TTTAAATCAATCTAAAGTATATATGAGTAAACTTGGTCTGACAGTTACCAATGCTTAATCAGTGAGGCAC
CTATCTCAGCGATCTGTCTATTTCGTTCATCCATAGTTGCCTGACTCCCCGTCGTGTAGATAACTACGAT
ACGGGAGGGCTTACCATCTGGCCCCAGTGCTGCAATGATACCGCGAGACCCACGCTCACCGGCTCCAGAT
TTATCAGCAATAAACCAGCCAGCCGGAAGGGCCGAGCGCAGAAGTGGTCCTGCAACTTTATCCGCCTCCA
TCCAGTCTATTAATTGTTGCCGGGAAGCTAGAGTAAGTAGTTCGCCAGTTAATAGTTTGCGCAACGTTGT
TGCCATTGCTACAGGCATCGTGGTGTCACGCTCGTCGTTTGGTATGGCTTCATTCAGCTCCGGTTCCCAA
CGATCAAGGCGAGTTACATGATCCCCCATGTTGTGCAAAAAAGCGGTTAGCTCCTTCGGTCCTCCGATCG
TTGTCAGAAGTAAGTTGGCCGCAGTGTTATCACTCATGGTTATGGCAGCACTGCATAATTCTCTTACTGT
CATGCCATCCGTAAGATGCTTTTCTGTGACTGGTGAGTACTCAACCAAGTCATTCTGAGAATAGTGTATG
CGGCGACCGAGTTGCTCTTGCCCGGCGTCAATACGGGATAATACCGCGCCACATAGCAGAACTTTAAAAG
TGCTCATCATTGGAAAACGTTCTTCGGGGCGAAAACTCTCAAGGATCTTACCGCTGTTGAGATCCAGTTC
GATGTAACCCACTCGTGCACCCAACTGATCTTCAGCATCTTTTACTTTCACCAGCGTTTCTGGGTGAGCA
AAAACAGGAAGGCAAAATGCCGCAAAAAAGGGAATAAGGGCGACACGGAAATGTTGAATACTCATACTCT
TCCTTTTTCAATATTATTGAAGCATTTATCAGGGTTATTGTCTCATGAGCGGATACATATTTGAATGTAT
TTAGAAAAATAAACAAATAGGGGTTCCGCGCACATTTCCCCGAAAAGTGCCACCTG
